Addgene plasmid #174534: pKSB- attP 3xP3-GFPsv40 GGGG AAGA
Purpose: attP site and 3xP3-GFP fluorescence marker cassette for gene knock-in in mosquitoes
Depositing lab: Eric Marois. Depositing organization: CNRS UPR 9022, INSERM U1257, Réponse immunitaire chez le moustique anophèle vecteur du paludisme.
Backbone
  Vector backbone: pKSB-
  Backbone size w/o insert (bp): 2961
  Total vector size (bp): 4200
  Vector type: Insect Expression
Growth in bacteria
  Bacterial resistance: Ampicillin, 100 μg/mL
  Growth temperature: 37°C
  Growth strain: DH5alpha
  Copy number: High Copy
Gene/Insert
  Gene/Insert name: attP and 3xP3-GFP-SV40 BsaI cassette
  Species: Synthetic
  Insert size (bp): 1300
  Promoter: 3xP3
  Cloning method: Ligation Independent Cloning
  Sequencing primers: 5′ M13F; 3′ M13R
Terms and licenses: Academic/Nonprofit Terms; Industry Terms: Not Available to Industry
Depositor comments: attP site within the fluorescence marker cassette is to allow subsequent insertions of attB plasmids in the knock-in locus
How to cite: pKSB- attP 3xP3-GFPsv40 GGGG AAGA was a gift from Eric Marois (Addgene plasmid # 174534 ; http://n2t.net/addgene:174534 ; RRID:Addgene_174534)
