[The description below was written by a language model from this plasmid's Addgene catalogue record and pLannotate feature annotations shown in this document.]
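Description:
pKSB- attP 3xP3-GFPsv40 GGGG AAGA is a small, high-copy cloning plasmid (about 4.2 kb) built on the pKSB- backbone, a pBluescript-type vector. It serves as a donor module for assembling gene knock-in constructs for mosquitoes. It is propagated in E. coli through a ColE1/pUC-type origin and selected with ampicillin via the bla (AmpR) gene and its promoter. The backbone also carries the usual pBluescript elements: an f1 phage origin, the lac promoter/operator with a disrupted lacZα fragment, and T7 and T3 promoters flanking what remains of the multiple cloning site. M13 forward and reverse primer sites allow sequencing across the insert.

The roughly 1.3 kb synthetic insert is described as a BsaI cassette. The "GGGG AAGA" in the name probably denotes the four-base overhangs produced on BsaI release for Golden Gate-style assembly, though the record does not say so explicitly. The cassette begins with a φC31 attP site, followed by a fluorescence marker in which EGFP is driven by the 3xP3 promoter. 3xP3 is an artificial Pax6-responsive element widely used for eye and nervous-system expression in insects. The annotation software does not call the 3xP3 repeats themselves, but it detects the Drosophila hsp70 minimal promoter fragment usually paired with them. Transcription ends at an SV40 polyadenylation signal, and the short "large T antigen" hit nearby is simply part of that SV40 3′ region.

Once integrated at a target locus, the GFP marker allows transgenic mosquitoes to be identified. According to the depositor, the embedded attP site then acts as a docking site for later φC31 integrase-mediated insertion of attB-bearing plasmids at the same locus.
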