Features (pLannotate 1.2.2; 19 found; start..end, strand, type, name):
     30..458     -  rep_origin     f1 ori (sequence partly withheld): f1 bacteriophage origin of replication; arrow indicates direction of (+) strand synthesis
    463..620     -  CDS            lacZα (fragment): LacZα fragment of β-galactosidase; lacZ fragment
    623..641     +  promoter       T7 promoter: promoter for bacteriophage T7 RNA polymerase
    650..712     +  misc_feature   MCS (fragment): pBluescript multiple cloning site
    722..775     -  protein_bind   phage φC31 attP (fragment): attachment site of phage φC31 phage φC31 integrase
    859..981     +  promoter       hsp70 promoter (fragment): Drosophila melanogaster hsp70Bb promoter
    995..1028    +  misc_feature   MCS (fragment): multiple cloning site
   1036..1755    +  CDS            EGFP: the original enhanced GFP (Yang et al., 1996) mammalian codon-optimized
   1777..1854    +  CDS            large T antigen (fragment): large T antigen from SV40 (simian virus 40)
   1877..1998    +  polyA_signal   SV40 poly(A) signal: SV40 polyadenylation signal
   2010..2054    +  misc_feature   MCS (fragment): pBluescript multiple cloning site
   2066..2084    -  promoter       T3 promoter: promoter for bacteriophage T3 RNA polymerase
   2129..2145    -  protein_bind   lac operator: The lac repressor binds to the lac operator to inhibit transcription in E. coli. This inhibition can be relieved by adding lactose or isopropyl-β-D-thiogalactopyranoside (IPTG). lac repressor encoded by lacI
   2153..2183    -  promoter       lac promoter: promoter for the E. coli lac operon
   2198..2219    -  protein_bind   CAP binding site: CAP binding activates transcription in the presence of cAMP. E. coli catabolite activator protein
   2232..2324    -  CDS            lacI (fragment): lac repressor; lacI; The lac repressor binds to the lac operator to inhibit transcription in E. coli. This inhibition can be relieved by adding lactose or isopropyl-β-D-thiogalactopyranoside (IPTG).
   2507..3095    -  rep_origin     ori: high-copy-number ColE1/pMB1/pBR322/pUC origin of replication
   3266..4126    -  CDS            AmpR: β-lactamase; bla; confers resistance to ampicillin, carbenicillin, and related antibiotics
   4127..4231    -  promoter       AmpR promoter: bla
>Addgene plasmid #174534 | pKSB- attP 3xP3-GFPsv40 GGGG AAGA | addgene full sequence | sequence record 343228 | Addgene NGS Result
CTAAATTGTAAGCGTTAATATTTTGTTAAAATTCGCGTTAAATTTTTGTTAAATCAGCTCATTTTTTAAC
CAATAGGCCGAAATCGGCAAAATCCCTTATAAATCAAAAGAATAGACCGAGATAGGGT
[37 nt withheld, positions 129-165]
AAAGAACGTGGACTCCAACGTCAAAGG
[49 nt withheld, positions 193-241]
T
[91 nt withheld, positions 243-333]
G
[124 nt withheld, positions 335-458]
CCCATTCGCCATTCAGGCTGCGCAACTGTTGGGAAGGGCGATCGGTGCGGGCCTCTTCGCTATTACGCCA
GCTGGCGAAAGGGGGATGTGCTGCAAGGCGATTAAGTTGGGTAACGCCAGGGTTTTCCCAGTCACGACGT
TGTAAAACGACGGCCAGTGAATTGTAATACGACTCACTATAGGGCGAATTGGAGCTCCACCGCGGTGGCG
GCCGCTCTAGAACTAGTGGATCCCCCGGGCTGCAGGAATTCGATGGTCTCTGGGGCGACCCTACGCCCCC
AACTGAGAGAACTCAAAGGTTACCCCAGTTGGGGCACGGGGATCTAATTCAATTAGAGACTAATTCAATT
AGAGCTAATTCAATTAGGATCCAAGCTTATCGATTTCGAACCCTCGACCGCCGGAGTATAAATAGAGGCG
CTTCGTCTACGGAGCGACAATTCAATTCAAACAAGCAAAGTGAACACGTCGCTAAGCGAAAGCTAAGCAA
ATAAACAAGCGCAGCTGAACAAGCTAAACAATCGGGGTACCGCTAGAGTCGACGGTACCGCGGGCCCGGG
ATCCACCGGTCGCCACCATGGTGAGCAAGGGCGAGGAGCTGTTCACCGGGGTGGTGCCCATCCTGGTCGA
GCTGGACGGCGACGTAAACGGCCACAAGTTCAGCGTGTCCGGCGAGGGCGAGGGCGATGCCACCTACGGC
AAGCTGACCCTGAAGTTCATCTGCACCACCGGCAAGCTGCCCGTGCCCTGGCCCACCCTCGTGACCACCC
TGACCTACGGCGTGCAGTGCTTCAGCCGCTACCCCGACCACATGAAGCAGCACGACTTCTTCAAGTCCGC
CATGCCCGAAGGCTACGTCCAGGAGCGCACCATCTTCTTCAAGGACGACGGCAACTACAAGACCCGCGCC
GAGGTGAAGTTCGAGGGCGACACCCTGGTGAACCGCATCGAGCTGAAGGGCATCGACTTCAAGGAGGACG
GCAACATCCTGGGGCACAAGCTGGAGTACAACTACAACAGCCACAACGTCTATATCATGGCCGACAAGCA
GAAGAACGGCATCAAGGTGAACTTCAAGATCCGCCACAACATCGAGGACGGCAGCGTGCAGCTCGCCGAC
CACTACCAGCAGAACACCCCCATCGGCGACGGCCCCGTGCTGCTGCCCGACAACCACTACCTGAGCACCC
AGTCCGCCCTGAGCAAAGACCCCAACGAGAAGCGCGATCACATGGTCCTGCTGGAGTTCGTGACCGCCGC
CGGGATCACTCTCGGCATGGACGAGCTGTACAAGTAAAGCGGCCGCGACTCTAGATCAAATCAGCCATAC
CACATTTGTAGAGGTTTTACTTGCTTTAAAAAACCTCCCACACCTCCCCCTGAACCTGAAACATAAAATG
AATGCAATTGTTGTTGTTAACTTGTTTATTGCAGCTTATAATGGTTACAAATAAAGCAATAGCATCACAA
ATTTCACAAATAAAGCATTTTTTTCACTGCATTCTAGTTGTGGTTTGTCCAAACTCATCAATGTATCTTA
AAGATGAGACCATCAAGCTTATCGATACCGTCGACCTCGAGGGGGGGCCCGGTACCAGCTTTTGTTCCCT
TTAGTGAGGGTTAATTTCGAGCTTGGCGTAATCATGGTCATAGCTGTTTCCTGTGTGAAATTGTTATCCG
CTCACAATTCCACACAACATACGAGCCGGAAGCATAAAGTGTAAAGCCTGGGGTGCCTAATGAGTGAGCT
AACTCACATTAATTGCGTTGCGCTCACTGCCCGCTTTCCAGTCGGGAAACCTGTCGTGCCAGCTGCATTA
ATGAATCGGCCAACGCGCGGGGAGAGGCGGTTTGCGTATTGGGCGCTCTTCCGCTTCCTCGCTCACTGAC
TCGCTGCGCTCGGTCGTTCGGCTGCGGCGAGCGGTATCAGCTCACTCAAAGGCGGTAATACGGTTATCCA
CAGAATCAGGGGATAACGCAGGAAAGAACATGTGAGCAAAAGGCCAGCAAAAGGCCAGGAACCGTAAAAA
GGCCGCGTTGCTGGCGTTTTTCCATAGGCTCCGCCCCCCTGACGAGCATCACAAAAATCGACGCTCAAGT
CAGAGGTGGCGAAACCCGACAGGACTATAAAGATACCAGGCGTTTCCCCCTGGAAGCTCCCTCGTGCGCT
CTCCTGTTCCGACCCTGCCGCTTACCGGATACCTGTCCGCCTTTCTCCCTTCGGGAAGCGTGGCGCTTTC
TCATAGCTCACGCTGTAGGTATCTCAGTTCGGTGTAGGTCGTTCGCTCCAAGCTGGGCTGTGTGCACGAA
CCCCCCGTTCAGCCCGACCGCTGCGCCTTATCCGGTAACTATCGTCTTGAGTCCAACCCGGTAAGACACG
ACTTATCGCCACTGGCAGCAGCCACTGGTAACAGGATTAGCAGAGCGAGGTATGTAGGCGGTGCTACAGA
GTTCTTGAAGTGGTGGCCTAACTACGGCTACACTAGAAGAACAGTATTTGGTATCTGCGCTCTGCTGAAG
CCAGTTACCTTCGGAAAAAGAGTTGGTAGCTCTTGATCCGGCAAACAAACCACCGCTGGTAGCGGTGGTT
TTTTTGTTTGCAAGCAGCAGATTACGCGCAGAAAAAAAGGATCTCAAGAAGATCCTTTGATCTTTTCTAC
GGGGTCTGACGCTCAGTGGAACGAAAACTCACGTTAAGGGATTTTGGTCATGAGATTATCAAAAAGGATC
TTCACCTAGATCCTTTTAAATTAAAAATGAAGTTTTAAATCAATCTAAAGTATATATGAGTAAACTTGGT
CTGACAGTTACCAATGCTTAATCAGTGAGGCACCTATCTCAGCGATCTGTCTATTTCGTTCATCCATAGT
TGCCTGACTCCCCGTCGTGTAGATAACTACGATACGGGAGGGCTTACCATCTGGCCCCAGTGCTGCAATG
ATACCGCGAGATCCACGCTCACCGGCTCCAGATTTATCAGCAATAAACCAGCCAGCCGGAAGGGCCGAGC
GCAGAAGTGGTCCTGCAACTTTATCCGCCTCCATCCAGTCTATTAATTGTTGCCGGGAAGCTAGAGTAAG
TAGTTCGCCAGTTAATAGTTTGCGCAACGTTGTTGCCATTGCTACAGGCATCGTGGTGTCACGCTCGTCG
TTTGGTATGGCTTCATTCAGCTCCGGTTCCCAACGATCAAGGCGAGTTACATGATCCCCCATGTTGTGCA
AAAAAGCGGTTAGCTCCTTCGGTCCTCCGATCGTTGTCAGAAGTAAGTTGGCCGCAGTGTTATCACTCAT
GGTTATGGCAGCACTGCATAATTCTCTTACTGTCATGCCATCCGTAAGATGCTTTTCTGTGACTGGTGAG
TACTCAACCAAGTCATTCTGAGAATAGTGTATGCGGCGACCGAGTTGCTCTTGCCCGGCGTCAATACGGG
ATAATACCGCGCCACATAGCAGAACTTTAAAAGTGCTCATCATTGGAAAACGTTCTTCGGGGCGAAAACT
CTCAAGGATCTTACCGCTGTTGAGATCCAGTTCGATGTAACCCACTCGTGCACCCAACTGATCTTCAGCA
TCTTTTACTTTCACCAGCGTTTCTGGGTGAGCAAAAACAGGAAGGCAAAATGCCGCAAAAAAGGGAATAA
GGGCGACACGGAAATGTTGAATACTCATACTCTTCCTTTTTCAATATTATTGAAGCATTTATCAGGGTTA
TTGTCTCATGAGCGGATACATATTTGAATGTATTTAGAAAAATAAACAAATAGGGGTTCCGCGCACATTT
CCCCGAAAAGTGCCAC
