>Addgene plasmid #174534 | pKSB- attP 3xP3-GFPsv40 GGGG AAGA | depositor partial sequence | sequence record 338609 | pKSB- attP 3xP3-GFPsv40 GGGG AAGA sequence 1303 bps
GATGGTCTCTGGGGCGACCCTACGCCCCCAACTGAGAGAACTCAAAGGTTACCCCAGTTGGGGCACGGGG
ATCTAATTCAATTAGAGACTAATTCAATTAGAGCTAATTCAATTAGGATCCAAGCTTATCGATTTCGAAC
CCTCGACCGCCGGAGTATAAATAGAGGCGCTTCGTCTACGGAGCGACAATTCAATTCAAACAAGCAAAGT
GAACACGTCGCTAAGCGAAAGCTAAGCAAATAAACAAGCGCAGCTGAACAAGCTAAACAATCGGGGTACC
GCTAGAGTCGACGGTACCGCGGGCCCGGGATCCACCGGTCGCCACCATGGTGAGCAAGGGCGAGGAGCTG
TTCACCGGGGTGGTGCCCATCCTGGTCGAGCTGGACGGCGACGTAAACGGCCACAAGTTCAGCGTGTCCG
GCGAGGGCGAGGGCGATGCCACCTACGGCAAGCTGACCCTGAAGTTCATCTGCACCACCGGCAAGCTGCC
CGTGCCCTGGCCCACCCTCGTGACCACCCTGACCTACGGCGTGCAGTGCTTCAGCCGCTACCCCGACCAC
ATGAAGCAGCACGACTTCTTCAAGTCCGCCATGCCCGAAGGCTACGTCCAGGAGCGCACCATCTTCTTCA
AGGACGACGGCAACTACAAGACCCGCGCCGAGGTGAAGTTCGAGGGCGACACCCTGGTGAACCGCATCGA
GCTGAAGGGCATCGACTTCAAGGAGGACGGCAACATCCTGGGGCACAAGCTGGAGTACAACTACAACAGC
CACAACGTCTATATCATGGCCGACAAGCAGAAGAACGGCATCAAGGTGAACTTCAAGATCCGCCACAACA
TCGAGGACGGCAGCGTGCAGCTCGCCGACCACTACCAGCAGAACACCCCCATCGGCGACGGCCCCGTGCT
GCTGCCCGACAACCACTACCTGAGCACCCAGTCCGCCCTGAGCAAAGACCCCAACGAGAAGCGCGATCAC
ATGGTCCTGCTGGAGTTCGTGACCGCCGCCGGGATCACTCTCGGCATGGACGAGCTGTACAAGTAAAGCG
GCCGCGACTCTAGATCAAATCAGCCATACCACATTTGTAGAGGTTTTACTTGCTTTAAAAAACCTCCCAC
ACCTCCCCCTGAACCTGAAACATAAAATGAATGCAATTGTTGTTGTTAACTTGTTTATTGCAGCTTATAA
TGGTTACAAATAAAGCAATAGCATCACAAATTTCACAAATAAAGCATTTTTTTCACTGCATTCTAGTTGT
GGTTTGTCCAAACTCATCAATGTATCTTAAAGATGAGACCATC
